>Addgene plasmid #246453 | pEV824 | addgene full sequence | sequence record 492323 | Addgene NGS Result
GATTATCAAAAAGGATCTTCACCTAGATCCTTTTAAATTAAAAATGAAGTTTTAAATCAATCTAAAGTAT
ATATGAGTAAACTTGGTCTGACAGTTACCAATGCTTAATCAGTGAGGCACCTATCTCAGCGATCTGTCTA
TTTCGTTCATCCATAGTTGCCTGACTCCCCGTCGTGTAGATAACTACGATACGGGAGGGCTTACCATCTG
GCCCCAGTGCTGCAATGATACCGCGAGAACCACGCTCACCGGCTCCAGATTTATCAGCAATAAACCAGCC
AGCCGGAAGGGCCGAGCGCAGAAGTGGTCCTGCAACTTTATCCGCCTCCATCCAGTCTATTAATTGTTGC
CGGGAAGCTAGAGTAAGTAGTTCGCCAGTTAATAGTTTGCGCAACGTTGTTGCCATTGCTACAGGCATCG
TGGTGTCACGCTCGTCGTTTGGTATGGCTTCATTCAGCTCCGGTTCCCAACGATCAAGGCGAGTTACATG
ATCCCCCATGTTGTGCAAAAAAGCGGTTAGCTCCTTCGGTCCTCCGATCGTTGTCAGAAGTAAGTTGGCC
GCAGTGTTATCACTCATGGTTATGGCAGCACTGCATAATTCTCTTACTGTCATGCCATCCGTAAGATGCT
TTTCTGTGACTGGTGAGTACTCAACCAAGTCATTCTGAGAATAGTGTATGCGGCGACCGAGTTGCTCTTG
CCCGGCGTCAATACGGGATAATACCGCGCCACATAGCAGAACTTTAAAAGTGCTCATCATTGGAAAACGT
TCTTCGGGGCGAAAACTCTCAAGGATCTTACCGCTGTTGAGATCCAGTTCGATGTAACCCACTCGTGCAC
CCAACTGATCTTCAGCATCTTTTACTTTCACCAGCGTTTCTGGGTGAGCAAAAACAGGAAGGCAAAATGC
CGCAAAAAAGGGAATAAGGGCGACACGGAAATGTTGAATACTCATACTCTTCCTTTTTCAATATTATTGA
AGCATTTATCAAGGTTATTGTCTCATGAGCGGATACATATTTGAATGTATTTAGAAAAATAAACAAATAG
GGGTTCCGCGCACGAATTGGCCAGCGCTGCATTACCCTGTTATCCCTAACCGGTTTACCGAGCTCTTATT
GGTTTTCAAACTTCATTGACTGTGCCGCTCTTCAACCGGAGTTCTGCAATTCATGTGATCTGCGCCTGGG
AGCTCACGGGGACAGCCCCCCCCCAAAGCCCCCAGGGATGTAATTACGTCCCTCCCCCGCTAGGGGGCAG
CAGCGAGCCGCCCGGGGCTCCGCTCCGGTCCGGCGCTCCCCCCGCATCCCCGAGCCGGCAGCGTGCGGGG
ACAGCCCGGGCACGGGGAAGGTGGCACGGGATCGCTTTCCTCTGAACGCTTCTCGCTGCTCTTTGAGCCT
GCAGACACCTGGGGGGATACGGGGAAAAAGCTAGGCTGAAAGAGGATCTTAGAATGACACGCGCCTGGGA
GCTCACGGGGACAGCCCCCCCCCAAAGCCCCCAGGGATGTAATTACGTCCCTCCCCCGCTAGGGGGCAGC
AGCGAGCCGCCCGGGGCTCCGCTCCGGTCCGGCGCTCCCCCCGCATCCCCGAGCCGGCAGCGTGCGGGGA
CAGCCCGGGCACGGGGAAGGTGGCACGGGATCGCTTTCCTCTGAACGCTTCTCGCTGCTCTTTGAGCCTG
CAGACACCTGGGGGGATACGGGGAAAAAGCTGGATCATAACTCGACGTGCATACTGTCCCCTCCACCCCA
CAGTGGGGCATAGCGCCGGCCGCGCCGTCCCCTCCACCCCACAGTGGGGCACCATATGCTCTAGAGGGTA
TATAATGGGGGCCAAATGCTAGTCTACTACCAGAGCTCATCGCTAGCGCTACCGGTCTACCATGGGTTGA
TCGCTCGCAACCATGGGTTGAGGTGCCTTTATGGTGAAGCTACTGTCCTCTATCGAACAAGCATGCGATA
TTTGCCGACTTAAAAAGCTCAAGTGCTCCAAAGAAAAACCGAAGTGCGCCAAGTGTCTGAAGAACAACTG
GGAGTGTCGCTACTCTCCCAAAACCAAAAGGTCCCCGCTGACTAGGGCACATCTGACAGAAGTGGAATCA
AGGCTAGAAAGACTGGAACAGCTATTTCTACTGATTTTTCCTCGAGAGGACCTTGACATGATTTTGAAAA
TGGATTCTTTACAGGATATAAAAGCATTGTTAACAGGATTATTTGTACAAGATAATGTGAATAAAGATGC
CGTCACAGATAGATTGGCTTCAGTGGAGACTGATATGCCTCTAACATTGAGACAGCATAGAATAAGTGCG
ACATCATCATCGGAAGAGAGTAGTAACAAAGGTCAAAGACAGTTGACTGTATCGATGGGCCCCAAGAAGA
AGAGGAAGGTGGGATCTGGCTCGCCAGGGATCCGTCGACTTGACGCGTTGATATCAACAAGTTTGTACAA
AAAAGCAGGCTACAAAGAGGCCAGCGGTTCCGGACGGGCTGACGCATTGGACGATTTTGATCTGGATATG
CTGGGAAGTGACGCCCTCGATGATTTTGACCTTGACATGCTTGGTTCGGATGCCCTTGATGACTTTGACC
TCGACATGCTCGGCAGTGACGCCCTTGATGATTTCGACCTGGACATGCTGATTAACTCTAGAAGTTCCGG
ATCTCCGAAAAAGAAACGCAAAGTTGGTAGCCAGTACCTGCCCGACACCGACGACCGGCACCGGATCGAG
GAAAAGCGGAAGCGGACCTACGAGACATTCAAGAGCATCATGAAGAAGTCCCCCTTCAGCGGCCCCACCG
ACCCTAGACCTCCACCTAGAAGAATCGCCGTGCCCAGCAGATCCAGCGCCAGCGTGCCAAAACCTGCCCC
CCAGCCTTACCCCTTCACCAGCAGCCTGAGCACCATCAACTACGACGAGTTCCCTACCATGGTGTTCCCC
AGCGGCCAGATCTCTCAGGCCTCTGCTCTGGCTCCAGCCCCTCCTCAGGTGCTGCCTCAGGCTCCTGCTC
CTGCACCAGCTCCAGCCATGGTGTCTGCACTGGCTCAGGCACCAGCACCCGTGCCTGTGCTGGCTCCTGG
ACCTCCACAGGCTGTGGCTCCACCAGCCCCTAAACCTACACAGGCCGGCGAGGGCACACTGTCTGAAGCT
CTGCTGCAGCTGCAGTTCGACGACGAGGATCTGGGAGCCCTGCTGGGAAACAGCACCGATCCTGCCGTGT
TCACCGACCTGGCCAGCGTGGACAACAGCGAGTTCCAGCAGCTGCTGAACCAGGGCATCCCTGTGGCCCC
TCACACCACCGAGCCCATGCTGATGGAATACCCCGAGGCCATCACCCGGCTCGTGACAGGCGCTCAGAGG
CCTCCTGATCCAGCTCCTGCCCCTCTGGGAGCACCAGGCCTGCCTAATGGACTGCTGTCTGGCGACGAGG
ACTTCAGCTCTATCGCCGATATGGATTTCTCAGCCTTGCTGGGCTCTGGCAGCGGCAGCCGGGATTCCAG
GGAAGGGATGTTTTTGCCGAAGCCTGAGGCCGGCTCCGCTATTAGTGACGTGTTTGAGGGCCGCGAGGTG
TGCCAGCCAAAACGAATCCGGCCATTTCATCCTCCAGGAAGTCCATGGGCCAACCGCCCACTCCCCGCCA
GCCTCGCACCAACACCAACCGGTCCAGTACATGAGCCAGTCGGGTCACTGACCCCGGCACCAGTCCCTCA
GCCACTGGATCCAGCGCCCGCAGTGACTCCCGAGGCCAGTCACCTGTTGGAGGATCCCGATGAAGAGACG
AGCCAGGCTGTCAAAGCCCTTCGGGAGATGGCCGATACTGTGATTCCCCAGAAGGAAGAGGCTGCAATCT
GTGGCCAAATGGACCTTTCCCATCCGCCCCCAAGGGGCCATCTGGATGAGCTGACAACCACACTTGAGTC
CATGACCGAGGATCTGAACCTGGACTCACCCCTGACCCCGGAATTGAACGAGATTCTGGATACCTTCCTG
AACGACGAGTGCCTCTTGCATGCCATGCATATCAGCACAGGACTGTCCATCTTCGACACATCTCTGTTTT
GAGCTTCCACTGGATTGTACAATTACCAACCAGACATGATAAGATACATTGATGAGTTTGGACAAACCAC
AACTAGAATGCAGTGAAAAAAATGCTTTATTTGTGAAATTTGTGATGCTATTGCTTTATTTGTAACCATT
ATAAGCTGCAATAAACAAGTTAACAACAACAATTGCATTCATTTTATGTTTCAGGTTCAGGGGGAGGTGT
GGGAGGTTTTTTCGCTCGCTGAAGAGCGGTGCGTTTTTATGCTTGTAGTATTGTATAATGTTTTTAAGAT
CCTTAATTAATAGGGATAACAGGGTAATATCTTGCCCTGCACGAATACCAGCGACCCCTTGCCCAAATAC
TTGCCGTGGGCCTCGGCCTGAGAGCCAAAACACTTGATGCGGAAGAAGTCGGTGCGCTCCTGCTTGTCGC
CGGCATCGTTGCGCCACATCTAGGATCTGCCAGGAACCGTAAAAAGGCCGCGTTGCTGGCGTTTTTCCAT
AGGCTCCGCCCCCCTGACGAGCATCACAAAAATCGACGCTCAAGTCAGAGGTGGCGAAACCCGACAGGAC
TATAAAGATACCAGGCGTTTCCCCCTGGAAGCTCCCTCGTGCGCTCTCCTGTTCCGACCCTGCCGCTTAC
CGGATACCTGTCCGCCTTTCTCCCTTCGGGAAGCGTGGCGCTTTCTCATAGCTCACGCTGTAGGTATCTC
AGTTCGGTGTAGGTCGTTCGCTCCAAGCTGGGCTGTGTGCACGAACCCCCCGTTCAGCCCGACCGCTGCG
CCTTATCCGGTAACTATCGTCTTGAGTCCAACCCGGTAAGACACGACTTATCGCCACTGGCAGCAGCCAC
TGGTAACAGGATTAGCAGAGCGAGGTATGTAGGCGGTGCTACAGAGTTCTTGAAGTGGTGGCCTAACTAC
GGCTACACTAGAAGAACAGTATTTGGTATCTGCGCTCTGCTGAAGCCAGTTACCTTCGGAAAAAGAGTTG
GTAGCTCTTGATCCGGCAAACAAACCACCGCTGGTAGCGGTGGTTTTTTTGTTTGCAAGCAGCAGATTAC
GCGCAGAAAAAAAGGATCTCAAGAAGATCCTTTGATCTTTTCTACGGGGTCTGACGCTCAGTGGAACGAA
AACTCACGTTAAGGGATTTTGGTCATGA
Features (pLannotate 1.2.2; 11 found; start..end, strand, type, name):
     95..955     -  CDS            AmpR: β-lactamase; bla; confers resistance to ampicillin, carbenicillin, and related antibiotics
    956..1060    -  promoter       AmpR promoter: bla
   1734..1759    +  misc_feature   HA-L (fragment): left homology arm from the adeno-associated virus integration site (AAVS1) within intron 1 of the human PPP1R12C gene
   1812..1828    +  promoter       minP (fragment): minimal TATA-box promoter with low basal activity
   1925..2364    +  CDS            GAL4 DNA binding domain (fragment): DNA binding domain of the GAL4 transcriptional activator; Saccharomyces cerevisiae GAL4 (truncated)
   2437..2461    +  protein_bind   attB1: mutant version of attB; recombination site for the Gateway® BP reaction BP Clonase™
   2611..2627    +  CDS            VP96 (fragment): 6 tandem repeats of the minimal activation domain of herpes simplex virus VP16 (Cheng et al., 2013)
   2692..3471    +  CDS            RELA (fragment): TF65_HUMAN - Also known as NFKB3. Experimental evidence at protein level: Swiss-Prot protein existence level 1. NF-kappa-B is a pleiotropic transcription factor present in almost all cell types and is the endpoint of a series of signal transduction events that are initiated by a vast array of stimuli related to many biological processes such as inflammation, immunity, differentiation, cell growth, tumorigenesis and apoptosis. NF-kappa-B is a homo- or heterodimeric complex formed by the Rel-like domain- containing proteins RELA/p65, RELB, NFKB1/p105, NFKB1/p50, REL and NFKB2/p52. The heterodime
   3490..4059    +  CDS            Rta AD: transcriptional activation domain from the human herpesvirus 4 (Epstein-Barr virus) replication and transcription activator Rta/BRLF1 (Hardwick et al., 1992; Chavez et al., 2015)
   4100..4221    -  polyA_signal   SV40 poly(A) signal: SV40 polyadenylation signal
   4544..5132    -  rep_origin     ori: high-copy-number ColE1/pMB1/pBR322/pUC origin of replication
