[The description below was written by a language model from this plasmid's Addgene catalogue record and pLannotate feature annotations shown in this document.]
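Description:
pEV824 is a 5.2 kb synthetic biology plasmid built by Golden Gate assembly in a backbone recorded as S[1-2]. It carries a single inducible transcriptional unit encoding the synthetic activator Gal4-VPR. It is maintained in E. coli at high copy through a ColE1/pUC-type origin and selected with ampicillin via the bla gene under its native promoter. No mammalian selection marker, reporter or viral element is annotated.

The insert's alternative name describes the layout: two binding sites for a guide RNA (gRNA1) sit upstream of a minimal YB_TATA promoter ("miniYB"), followed by a mutated Kozak variant, two upstream open reading frames, and the Gal4-VPR coding sequence. A minimal TATA promoter has low basal activity, so transcription presumably depends on recruiting a guide-directed activator, such as a dCas9-based one, to the binding sites. The record does not name that inducer. The weakened Kozak context and the uORFs are standard ways of damping translation, which would limit leaky or excessive output.

The feature table supports this reading. It shows a minimal-promoter fragment, then the yeast GAL4 DNA-binding domain, followed by VP16-repeat, RELA/p65 and Epstein-Barr virus Rta activation domains, which together form the tripartite VPR activator. An SV40 polyadenylation signal lies downstream, although it is annotated on the opposite strand. The very short hits to an AAVS1 homology arm and an attB1 site are likely incidental matches or assembly scars rather than functional elements.

Once expressed, Gal4-VPR would activate promoters bearing Gal4 (UAS) sites. The plasmid therefore appears to act as an amplifying relay in gene circuits, in line with the associated work on customizable gene sensing and response.
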