Addgene plasmid #246453: pEV824
Purpose: The plasmid comprises an indicible transcriptional unit encoding Gal4-VPR
Depositing lab: Ron Weiss. Depositing organization: Massachusetts Institute of Technology. Publication: Customizable gene sensing and response without altering endogenous coding sequences. Caliendo F, Vitu E, Wang J, Kuo SH, Sandt H, Enghuus CN, Tordoff J, Estrada N, Collins JJ, Weiss R. Nat Chem Biol. 2024 Sep 12. doi: 10.1038/s41589-024-01733-y. PubMed 39266721.
Backbone
  Vector backbone: S[1-2]
  Vector type: Synthetic Biology
Growth in bacteria
  Bacterial resistance: Ampicillin, 100 μg/mL
  Growth temperature: 37°C
  Growth strain: DH5alpha
  Copy number: High Copy
Gene/Insert
  Gene/Insert name: Gal4-VPR (alt name: [2xgRNA1-BS]miniYB_TATA-[Kozak-3]-2xuORF-Gal4-VPR)
  Species: Synthetic
  Mutation: Mutated Kozak sequence
  Promoter: miniYB
  Cloning method: Golden Gate
Terms and licenses: Academic/Nonprofit Terms; Industry Terms: Not Available to Industry
How to cite: pEV824 was a gift from Ron Weiss (Addgene plasmid # 246453 ; http://n2t.net/addgene:246453 ; RRID:Addgene_246453)
